>Addgene plasmid #190393 | JAB2657 | addgene full sequence | sequence record 389758 | Addgene NGS Result
GCTGGCTGGTGGCAGGATATATTGTGGTGTAAACAAATTGACGCTTAGACAACTTAATAACACATTGCGG
ACGTTTTTAATGTAATCAGCTTGCATGCCGGTCGATCTAGTAACATAGATGACACCGCGCGCGATAATTT
ATCCTAGTTTGCGCGCTATATTTTGTTTTCTATCGCGTATTAAATGTATAATTGCGGGACTCTAATCATA
AAAACCCATCTCATAAATAACGTCATGCATTACATGTTAATTATTACATGCTTAACGTAATTCAACAGAA
ATTATATGATAATCATCGCAAGACCGGCAACAGGATTCAATCTTAAGAAACTTTATTGCCAAATGTTTGA
ACGATCTGCTTGACTCTAGGGGTCATCAGATTTCGGTGACGGGCAGGACCGGACGGGGCGGCACCGGCAG
GCTGAAGTCCAGCTGCCAGAAACCCACGTCATGCCAGTTCCCGTGCTTGAAGCCGGCCGCCCGCAGCATG
CCGCGGGGGGCATATCCGAGCGCCTCGTGCATGCGCACGCTCGGGTCGTTGGGCAGCCCGATGACAGCGA
CCACGCTCTTGAAGCCCTGTGCCTCCAGGGACTTCAGCAGGTGGGTGTAGAGCGTGGAGCCCAGTCCCGT
CCGCTGGTGGCGGGGGGACACGTACACGGTCGACTCGGCCGTCCAGTCGTAGGCGTTGCGTGCCTTCCAG
GGACCCGCGTAGGCGATGCCGGCGACCTCGCCGTCCACCTCGGCGACGAGCCAGGGATAGCGCTCCCGCA
GACGGACGAGGTCGTCCGTCCACTCCTGCGGTTCCTGCGGCTCGGTACGGAAGTTGACCGTGCTTGTCTC
GATGTAGTGGTTGACGATGGTGCAGACCGCCGGCATGTCCGCCTCGGTGGCACGGCGGATGTCGGCCGGG
CGTCGTTCTGGGCTCATGGTAGATCCCCTCGATCGAGTTGAGAGTGAATATGAGACTCTAATTGGATACC
GAGGGGAATTTATGGAACGTCAGTGGAGCATTTTTGACAAGAAATATTTGCTAGCTGATAGTGACCTTAG
GCGACTTTTGAACGCGCAATAATGGTTTCTGACGTATGTGCTTAGCTCATTAAACTCCAGAAACCCGCGG
CTCAGTGGCTCCTTCAACGTTGCGGTTCTGTCAGTTCCAAACGTAAAACGGCTTGTCCCGCGTCATCGGC
GGGGGTCATAACGTGACTCCCTTAATTCTCCGCTCATGATCGATAACATGTCGACTATCGGACGAGCTCA
AAGTTTAACGTGTGAAGACGTGCTTCTAATGTAGTTTAAACTGAAGGCGGGAAACGACAATCTGATCCAA
GCTCAAGCTAAGCTTGCATGCCTGCAGGATATCGTGGATCCAAGCTTGCCACGTGCCGCCACGTGCCGCC
ACGTGCCGCCACGTGCCTCTAGAGGATCCATCTCCACTGACGTAAGGGATGACGCACAATCCCACTATCC
TTCGCAAGACCCTTCCTCTATATAAGGAAGTTCATTTCATTTGGAGAGGACACGCTGGGATCCCCACCAT
GAAACCAGTAACGTTATACGATGTCGCAGAGTATGCCGGTGTCTCTTATCAGACCGTTTCCCGCGTGGTG
AACCAGGCCAGCCACGTTTCTGCGAAAACGCGGGAAAAAGTGGAAGCGGCGATGGCGGAGCTGAATTACA
TTCCCAACCGCGTGGCACAACAACTGGCGGGCAAACAGTCGTTGCTGATTGGCGTTGCCACCTCCAGTCT
GGCCCTGCACGCGCCGTCGCAAATTGTCGCGGCGATTAAATCTCGCGCCGATCAACTGGGTGCCAGCGTG
GTGGTGTCGATGGTAGAACGAAGCGGCGTCGAAGCCTGTAAAGCGGCGGTGCACAATCTTCTCGCGCAAC
GCGTCAGTGGGCTGATCATTAACTATCCGCTGGATGACCAGGATGCCATTGCTGTGGAAGCTGCCTGCAC
TAATGTTCCGGCGTTATTTCTTGATGTCTCTGACCAGACACCCATCAACAGTATTATTTTCTCCCATGAG
GACGGTACGCGACTGGGCGTGGAGCATCTGGTCGCATTGGGTCACCAGCAAATCGCGCTGTTAGCGGGCC
CATTAAGTTCTGTCTCGGCGCGTCTGCGTCTGGCTGGCTGGCATAAATATCTCACTCGCAATCAAATTCA
GCCGATAGCGGAACGGGAAGGCGACTGGAGTGCCATGTCCGGTTTTCAACAAACCATGCAAATGCTGAAT
GAGGGCATCGTTCCCACTGCGATGCTGGTTGCCAACGATCAGATGGCGCTGGGCGCAATGCGCGCCATTA
CCGAGTCCGGGCTGCGCGTTGGTGCGGATATCTCGGTAGTGGGATACGACGATACCGAAGATAGCTCATG
TTATATCCCGCCGTTAACCACCATCAAACAGGATTTTCGCCTGCTGGGGCAAACCAGCGTGGACCGCTTG
CTGCAACTCTCTCAGGGCCAGGCGGTGAAGGGCAATCAGCTGTTGCCAGTCTCACTGGTGAAAAGAAAAA
CCACCCTGGCGCCCAATACGCAAACCGCCTCTCCCCGCGCGTTGGCCGATTCATTAATGCAGCTGGCACG
ACAGGTTTCCCGACTGGAAAGCGGGCAGCCGAAGAAGAAGAGGAAGGTTTAGTGTCGGTACGCTGAAATC
ACCAGTCTCTCTCTACAAATCTATCTCTCTCTATTTTCTCCATAAATAATGTGTGAGTAGTTTCCCGATA
AGGGAAATTAGGGTTCTTATAGGGTTTCGCTCATGTGTTGAGCATATAAGAAACCCTTAGTATGTATTTG
TATTTGTAAAATACTTCTATCAATAAAATTTCTAATTCCTAAAACCAAAATCCAGTACTAAAATCCAGAT
CGATGCTTGATACTACGTCTTCGGGCTAGAGCGGACTAGTTCTAGAGCGGCCGCCACCGCGGTGGAGCTC
CAGCTTTTGTTCCCTTTAGTGAGGGTTAATTGCGCGCTTGGCGTAATCATGGTCATAGCTGTTTCCTGTG
TGAAATTGTTATCCGCTCACAATTCCACACAACATACGAGCCGGAAGCATAAAGTGTAAAGCCTGGGGTG
CCTAATGAGTGAGCTAACTCACATTAATTGCGTTGCGCTCACTGCCCGCTTTCCAGTCGGGAAACCTGTC
GTGCCAGCTGCATTAATGAATCGGCCAACGCGCGGGGAGAGGCGGTTTGCGTATTGGGCGCTCTTCCGCT
TCCTCGCTCACTGACTCGCTGCGCTCGGTCGTTCGGCTGCGGCGAGCGGTATCAGCTCACTCAAAGGCGG
TAATACGGTTATCCACAGAATCAGGGGATAACGCAGGAAAGAACATGAAGGCCTTGACAGGATATATTGG
CGGGTAAACTAAGTCGCTGTATGTGTTTGTTTGAGATCTCATGTGAGCAAAAGGCCAGCAAAAGGCCAGG
AACCGTAAAAAGGCCGCGTTGCTGGCGTTTTTCCATAGGCTCCGCCCCCCTGACGAGCATCACAAAAATC
GACGCTCAAGTCAGAGGTGGCGAAACCCGACAGGACTATAAAGATACCAGGCGTTTCCCCCTGGAAGCTC
CCTCGTGCGCTCTCCTGTTCCGACCCTGCCGCTTACCGGATACCTGTCCGCCTTTCTCCCTTCGGGAAGC
GTGGCGCTTTCTCATAGCTCACGCTGTAGGTATCTCAGTTCGGTGTAGGTCGTTCGCTCCAAGCTGGGCT
GTGTGCACGAACCCCCCGTTCAGCCCGACCGCTGCGCCTTATCCGGTAACTATCGTCTTGAGTCCAACCC
GGTAAGACACGACTTATCGCCACTGGCAGCAGCCACTGGTAACAGGATTAGCAGAGCGAGGTATGTAGGC
GGTGCTACAGAGTTCTTGAAGTGGTGGCCTAACTACGGCTACACTAGAAGAACAGTATTTGGTATCTGTG
CTCTGCTGAAGCCAGTTACCTTCGGAAGAAGAGTTGGTAGCTCTTGATCCGGCAAACAAACCACCGCTGG
TAGCGGTGGTTTTTTTGTTTGCAAGCAGCAGATTACGCGCAGAAAAAAAGGATCTCAAGAAGATCCTTTG
ATCTTTTCTACGGGGTCTGACGCTCAGTGGAACGAAAACTCACGTTAAGGGATTTTGGTCATGAATTCTT
GTTAGACATTATTTGCCGACTACCTTGGTGATCTCGCCTTTCACGTAGTGAACAAATTCTTCCAACTGAT
CTGCGCGCGAGGCCAAGCGATCTTCTTGTCCAAGATAAGCCTGCCTAGCTTCAAGTATGACGGGCTGATA
CTGGGCCGGCAGGCGCTCCATTGCCCAGTCGGCAGCGACATCCTTCGGCGCGATTTTGCCGGTTACTGCG
CTGTACCAAATGCGGGACAACGTAAGCACTACATTTCGCTCATCGCCAGCCCAGTCGGGCGGCGAGTTCC
ATAGCGTTAAGGTTTCATTTAGCGCCTCAAATAGATCCTGTTCAGGAACCGGATCAAAGAGTTCCTCCGC
CGCTGGACCTACCAAGGCAACGCTATGTTCTCTTGCTTTTGTCAGCAAGATAGCCAGATCAATGTCGATC
GTGGCTGGCTCGAAGATACCTGCAAGAATGTCATTGCGCTGCCATTCTCCAAATTGCAGTTCGCGCTTAG
CTGGATAACGCCACGGAATGATGTCGTCGTGCACAACAATGGTGACTTCTACAGCGCGGAGAATCTCGCT
CTCTCCAGGGGAAGCCGAAGTTTCCAAAAGGTCGTTGATCAAAGCTCGCCGCGTTGTTTCATCAAGCCTT
ACGGTCACCGTAACCAGCAAATCAATATCACTGTGTGGCTTCAGGCCGCCATCCACTGCGGAGCCGTACA
AATGTACGGCCAGCAACGTCGGTTCGAGATGGCGCTCGATGACGCCAACTACCTCTGATAGTTGAGTCGA
TACTTCGGCGATCACCGCTTCCCTCATGATGTTTAACTCCTGAATTAAGCCGCGCCGCGAAGCGGTGTCG
GCTTGAATGAATTGTTAGGCGTCATCCTGTGCTCCCGAGAACCAGTACCAGTACATCGCTGTTTCGTTCG
AGACTTGAGGTCTAGTTTTATACGTGAACAGGTCAATGCCGCCGAGAGTAAAGCCACATTTTGCGTACAA
ATTGCAGGCAGGTACATTGTTCGTTTGTGCCATGATGATATATTTTTATCTTGTGCAATGTAACATCAGA
GATTTTGAGACACAACGTGGCTTTGTTGAATAAATCGAACTTTTGCTGAGTTGAAGGATCAGATCACGCA
TCTTCCCGACAACGCAGACCGTTCCGTGGCAAAGCAAAAGTTCAAAATCACCAACTGGTCCACCTACAAC
AAAGCTCTCATCAACCGTGGCTCCCTCACTTTCTGGCTGGATGATGGGGCGATTCAGGAGATCCCCATCC
AACAGCCCGCCGTCGAGCGGGCTTTTTTATCCCCGGAAGCCTGTGGATAGAGGGTAGTTATCCACGTGAA
ACCGCTAATGCCCCGCAAAGCCTTGATTCACGGGGCTTTCCGGCCCGCTCCAAAAACTATCCACGTGAAA
TCGCTAATCAGGGTACGTGAAATCGCTAATCGGAGTACGTGAAATCGCTAATAAGGTCACGTGAAATCGC
TAATCAAAAAGGCACGTGAGAACGCTAATAGCCCTTTCAGATCAACAGCTTGCAAACACCCCTCGCTCCG
GCAAGTAGTTACAGCAAGTAGTATGTTCAATTAGCTTTTCAATTATGAATATATATATCAATTATTGGTC
GCCCTTGGCTTGTGGACAATGCGCTACGCGCACCGGCTCCGCCCGTGGACAACCGCAAGCGGTTGCCCAC
CGTCGAGCGCCTTTGCCCACAACCCGGCGGCCGGCCGCAACAGATCGTTTTATAAATTTTTTTTTTTGAA
AAAGAAAAAGCCCGAAAGGCGGCAACCTCTCGGGCTTCTGGATTTCCGATCCCCGGAATTAGACTCTGGC
TGCCTGTATCGAGTGGTGATTTTGTGCCGAGCTGCCGGTCGGGGAGCTGTTG
Features (pLannotate 1.2.2; 22 found; start..end, strand, type, name):
     10..34      +  misc_feature   LB T-DNA repeat: left border repeat from nopaline C58 T-DNA
    104..356     -  terminator     NOS terminator: nopaline synthase terminator and poly(A) signal
    379..927     -  CDS            bar: PAT_STRHY - Experimental evidence at protein level: Swiss-Prot protein existence level 1. Inactivates phosphinothricin (PPT) by transfer of an acetyl group from acetyl CoA. Can also acetylate demethylphosphinothricin but not PTT or glutamate. This enzyme is an effector of phosphinothricin tripeptide (PTT or bialaphos) resistance. From Streptomyces hygroscopicus. Introduced by genetic manipulation and expressed in glufosinate-tolerant maize by Dekalb Genetics.
    969..1148    -  promoter       NOS promoter: nopaline synthase promoter
   1340..1358    -  misc_feature   MCS (fragment): pUC18/19 multiple cloning site
   1430..1475    +  promoter       35SPPDK promoter (fragment): hybrid promoter consisting of the cauliflower mosaic virus 35S enhancer fused to the maize C4PPDK basal promoter (Yoo et al., 2007)
   1474..1520    +  promoter       minimal CaMV 35S promoter: minimal 35S promoter from cauliflower mosaic virus
   1539..2618    +  CDS            lacI: LACI_ECOLI - Experimental evidence at protein level: Swiss-Prot protein existence level 1. Repressor of the lactose operon. Binds allolactose as an inducer. From Escherichia coli (strain K12).
   2695..2871    +  polyA_signal   CaMV poly(A) signal: cauliflower mosaic virus polyadenylation signal
   2905..2940    -  misc_feature   MCS (fragment): pBluescript multiple cloning site
   2953..2971    -  promoter       T3 promoter: promoter for bacteriophage T3 RNA polymerase
   3016..3032    -  protein_bind   lac operator: The lac repressor binds to the lac operator to inhibit transcription in E. coli. This inhibition can be relieved by adding lactose or isopropyl-β-D-thiogalactopyranoside (IPTG). lac repressor encoded by lacI
   3040..3070    -  promoter       lac promoter: promoter for the E. coli lac operon
   3085..3106    -  protein_bind   CAP binding site: CAP binding activates transcription in the presence of cAMP. E. coli catabolite activator protein
   3119..3211    -  CDS            lacI (fragment): lac repressor; lacI; The lac repressor binds to the lac operator to inhibit transcription in E. coli. This inhibition can be relieved by adding lactose or isopropyl-β-D-thiogalactopyranoside (IPTG).
   3213..3337    -  rep_origin     RSF ori (fragment): Plasmids containing the RSF 1030 origin of replication can be propagated in E. coli cells that contain additional plasmids with compatible origins.
   3345..3369    +  misc_feature   RB T-DNA repeat: right border repeat from nopaline C58 T-DNA
   3460..4048    -  rep_origin     ori: high-copy-number ColE1/pMB1/pBR322/pUC origin of replication
   4142..4927    -  CDS            aadA: S3AD_SHIFL - Experimental evidence at protein level: Swiss-Prot protein existence level 1. Mediates bacterial resistance to the antibiotics streptomycin and spectinomycin. From Shigella flexneri.
   4988..5137    -  CDS            sat-1 (fragment): STA_ECOLX - Protein inferred from homology: Swiss-Prot protein existence level 3. Involved in resistance to streptothricin, a broad-spectrum antibiotic produced by streptomycetes (PubMed:1850404). Detoxifies streptothricin via acetylation of the beta amino group of the first beta-lysyl moiety of streptothricin (By similarity). From Escherichia coli.
   5279..5377    +  CDS            TRA2_ECOLX (fragment): Protein predicted: Swiss-Prot protein existence level 4. Required for transposition of transposon Tn903. From Escherichia coli.
   5385..5820    +  rep_origin     pSa ori: origin of replication from bacterial plasmid pSa
