[The description below was written by a language model from this plasmid's Addgene catalogue record and pLannotate feature annotations shown in this document.]
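Description:
JAB2657 is a plant expression plasmid built on the JAB2121 backbone and organised as a compact binary T-DNA vector of about 6 kb. It is one of a set of parts for assembling synthetic genetic circuits in eudicot plants. Outside the T-DNA borders it carries a high-copy ColE1/pUC-type origin for propagation in E. coli, and an aadA gene conferring spectinomycin (and streptomycin) resistance. It also has a pSa origin, the kind of replicon used in small binary vectors for maintenance in Agrobacterium. Short annotated fragments (sat-1, a Tn903 transposase piece, RSF ori, a lacI remnant, and lac promoter/operator, T3 promoter and MCS pieces) appear to be leftovers of the backbone's cloning history rather than functional parts.

Between the nopaline-type left and right border repeats lie two cassettes. Near the left border, a NOS promoter drives the bar gene (phosphinothricin acetyltransferase) with a NOS terminator, providing glufosinate/bialaphos selection of transformed plants. The payload is recorded as proG1090::LacI-NLS-19St, a full-length E. coli lacI coding sequence followed by a CaMV polyadenylation signal. According to the insert name, the repressor is fused to a nuclear localisation signal so that it can reach plant nuclear DNA. The NLS is not annotated separately, and "19St" presumably denotes the terminator. The G1090 promoter is also not annotated as such. The automated annotation instead finds only a 35S-enhancer-type fragment and a minimal CaMV 35S promoter directly upstream of lacI.

In circuit designs, plant-expressed LacI would serve as a transcriptional repressor of synthetic promoters bearing lac operators, although the record does not describe the cognate target promoters. The depositor notes that a fully annotated sequence is provided as a supplemental document.
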