Addgene plasmid #190393: JAB2657
Purpose: Plasmids encode parts for syntetic genetic circuit construction in eudicot plants (proG1090::LacI-NLS-19St)
Depositing lab: Jennifer Brophy & Jose Dinneny. Depositing organization: Stanford University. Publication: Synthetic genetic circuits as a means of reprogramming plant roots. Brophy JAN, Magallon KJ, Duan L, Zhong V, Ramachandran P, Kniazev K, Dinneny JR. Science. 2022 Aug 12;377(6607):747-751. doi: 10.1126/science.abo4326. Epub 2022 Aug 11. PubMed 35951698.
Backbone
  Vector backbone: JAB2121
  Vector type: Plant Expression
Growth in bacteria
  Bacterial resistance: Spectinomycin, 50 μg/mL
  Growth temperature: 37°C
  Growth strain: DH5alpha
  Copy number: High Copy
Gene/Insert
  Gene/Insert name: proG1090::LacI-NLS-19St
  Species: Synthetic
  Cloning method: Restriction Enzyme; 5′ cloning site unknown (unknown if destroyed)
Terms and licenses: Academic/Nonprofit Terms; Industry Terms: Not Available to Industry
Depositor comments: Please see the fully annotated sequence linked the "Supplemental Documents" section. Please visit https://www.biorxiv.org/content/10.1101/2022.02.02.478917v1 for bioRxiv preprint.
How to cite: JAB2657 was a gift from Jennifer Brophy & Jose Dinneny (Addgene plasmid # 190393 ; http://n2t.net/addgene:190393 ; RRID:Addgene_190393)
